>Addgene plasmid #74756 | pGM34DEST | depositor full sequence | sequence record 141363 | pGM34DEST sequence 10758 bps
GGGCCCTGTCGGATTATGGGCTCTTCTTTTATCCTCTACTTTCTTTCTAGAAAATGCAAATGTTGAGTCA
GAAATTGCTGAATGGAGTACAACTGCAATGGGTTTAGCTTATGTTTCTGGAACAATTACTGGTGGAATTG
TGATTGAAAAGTAAGGTTATATTTCATTTCAATAAATGTTACCACAGTATAACAAAAACAAGTTACATTG
TTCAGAGTATGTCTGAATGTATTATTATTATTGTATTTGTGCATCAGTACTGTAGTTGTACTGAAGAAGG
GTTTAAAATAATCTCAACGTTTTTAAGACGAGTTAGTGAGAATACGGTCGCAGTTAGGATGTTTGGACAT
AGTTTTATTAGATAATCGTGAACTAACTCACTATAAAAACCCGCTAACTCATTGAATAAGATAGTTTTAA
ACGTTCAAAATTTGAAGACAAAATTGTATGAATAAGTTTACAGAGTTGGTCGACGCAAGCTTCTCCTTCT
CTTCACATTTCTCAATAATTTAGCTCTAATTGCATTCGTATTCTTCGCAAAAATACGTATTCTGATTGAC
CCGATGAAATACGGATGCCTAGTTGCATTGATCATCTACGGTTATACTTATGGGTGAGGTTTTTCAAATA
TATTTTGATTTAATCGAATAATGAAATTTCAGAACTGGAGTTGGTCCAATTTCGTGGTTTATATCCTCTG
AACTGGTACCTCAAAAACATCGTAGTATTGCTCAATCTGTGGCATATTCAATGAATACTGTAATGGTGGT
TATCAGTACATTTACAGTATTACCTCTATATTCCGTTATTGGTAGTTATGCTTTCCTTATTCTATATTCA
ATTCCTTCATTTATAAGTATGCTTATATTATTTCGCTACTTACCGGAAACCAAAGGACGAGAGATTCATG
ATATTGTGAATGAACTTAAAAAAAAATGAAAACCTTTGAAAACGTTCATACGGCCGAAATTTTACTTGAT
CGAGCCAATTGAACTTTTGTTAAGACTTACAGAAAAGTGAGAGATTTTGTTACAAAAAAGTGAGAAAAAA
GCGAAAATGAACAGGAAAAAGAAGAAAAATACACCCGAAGTATCATATAAAAATTAAAAAGATTGTTTGA
CCTGGCGGAACTTTTTTGCAAAAACTCTGAATATCCATGGCACATGCTTCGTGCAAAACAGGATCCAAAT
GAATATCAACAAGAGATTCTTGAAGACGACGAGCCACTTGCTCAGAGCATTGCTTATCTCGAATGAGACC
CTTGTTAAAATCATTTTTCAAACATTATATGACATTGTCGAAATGTCCTCCTGATTCCATGATGGTAGCA
AACTCACTTCGTCTTTGAGCCAATTTATCCAAGTCCTTGTAAAAAGTATTCGAAAATTGTTAACGGATAA
AATGTTTATTATAATATCAAAAACAATTTGTCAGTTGACCACTTTTTGATATATTTGACAGAAACCGGGA
TGAATTGGCTCAAAGTTAGGGCGCCCTTCTATTACAGGGTTTCTGATAACAAACCGGTTATTAACTCCCA
ACAAGGGATGATTTCAATTCATCATGCTCAAATTGACCCAAATTAAGTTACATGACAAATTCATCGCCCT
TTTCAACTCTTCTTGGCTCATCATCTGTTATTCTGTTCCTATTCTGTCTGCACCCTATACCCCTTTGCAT
ACTCTCTCGTCATTCCTTTCTTGGATAGTGTCTTCTTCTCCCCAGCTCTGCTACTTCTATGACTTGCGCC
CGCTGCTTTTCCGCTCGTTCCTCTCCTCTCTGACGTCTTCTTCTGCTTCTTTTCTCCTTCCTTTTTCCCT
TCTCAATCTTCCTCTTTTTCCCATTTCTGTCAATCATTCGAAGAAGAAGAAGAAGAAGACCCTCATTCAT
TTCATTTTTTTTTCTGTCGGTGTGTGCTGCTCGGTTAAGAGTGAGCTCTCTATTCCACGTCTTCTTCTTT
TTCTTCTTCGATTCGAATCAATCACTCCACCAAAACGCATTCGTTTTTGGGATTCACCCCGCGGTTCGCA
ATAGGTTTCTTTTTCAAATTATTAGCGTTATAAATAGAAAAATGGTGGAGTTTCAATAAAAATGATAATT
TACAAAGTGTATTTTGATTACATGTACTCAAAAAGGTTGAAATTTTTCATACCAGTTTTCCGGAAATCCA
TCTGATATCATTATCGTATTTTTCTTTTTAAAAATGTTTTCAAAAAAAAACAAAATATAGCTGGTTATTT
GGCACCCTCTAATTACCATTTTCCTGTCACACCACACTCTTTTCCTTCTTCCACTTCTTTCCGTTTTCAG
CCGCTTCCAACCAAACCGATATGAAAGCCGAGCAACAACGATCGATTCCACCCGGCTCGGCGACCTTCCC
GTCGCAGGTGAGACTCAGAAAACTAGAGAAACCGCTCAACTAACTCTTGATATCCGATTTCATTCTTTTC
TCTTTTCTTTTTGTTGAACTTTTCCATATTTCCAGATGCCACGGCCACCACCAAGCACCGAACAAGGAAT
CACAACGGAATCGGAGCTTGCGAAGAAAGCTCAAATCACTCCGAACGACGTTTTAGCACTTCCGGGAATC
ACTCAAGGTATCTTGCTCCCTTTGGATTTCAGTTTAAAACATAAATTTAGGATTCTTATGCTCCCCATCT
GCGAACATCTATAACATCGAGTTCACCAAGTTCCAAATCCGTGATCTGGACACTGAGCAAGTGCTTTTCG
AGATCGCCAAACCGGAGAACGATCAGGAGAATGATGAGTCGCCACAGGAGTCGGCAAGATACGTGCGTTA
TAGATTTGCTCCAAACTTTTTGAAACTCAAAACGGTCGGAGCAACTGTGGAATTCAAAGTAGGAGACATC
CCAATCCATCATTTCCGAATGATCGAACGTCACTTCTTCAAAGATCGCCTTCTGAAGTGTTTTGACTTTG
AATTCGGATTCTGTATTCCGAATTCACGAAACAACTGTGAACATATCTATGAGTTCCCTCAACTCTCTCA
ACAACTCAGTGAGTCATTATTCTAAAAAGTACAATTCAAAAGACTAATCTCTTTTTCAGTGGACGACATG
ATCAACAATCCAAACGAGACTCGTTCTGACAGCTTCTATTTCGTCGATAACAAACTCGTCATGCACAACA
AAGCCGACTACTCATATGATGCATAAATATTTAATACAAAAATGTTCTGGATAATTATTCTGTCGAATAG
AAAAAAAACTCCAAATGTGATTAAATTCCAATAATTCCTGTCTAGTTTGTTCCTTCCCCTTCCCCTTCTC
ATGTTCAATGCATTCCTAAGCTTTTCAGTTCCCCCCTTGTTTCTATATTTTTTCGCTGTCCTGTCACACT
CGCTAAAAACACTAATCACACGGAAATCTGTTTTCAATAAAAACTCCAACTTTAACTCATTTTCAATTTC
AACTGAAAGATTTTTTCATTAGAGAATGTCTAGAACTAGGCCCGGGCTACGTAATACGACTCACTTAAGG
CCTTGACTAGAGGGTACCAGAGCTCACCTAGGTATCTAGAACCGGTGACGTCACCATGGGAAGCTTCGTG
GATCCAGATATCCTGCAGGAATTCCTCGAGACGTACGGTGCGCGCGATGCATTCGAAGATCTGCCCACTA
GGGCATGCGGATCCGGGTAATCGCTTATCCTCGGATAAACAATTATCCTCACGGGTAATCGCTTATCCGC
TCGGGTAATCGCTTATCCTCGGGTAATCGCTTATCCTTAAGCTTGATATCCCTGCAGGATCGATTTTTTG
CAAATTACGAGCGTTGTAGGGGGCGGAGCGATAGGTCCTATAGGTTTTGGTATATCATCATTCATTCATT
CATTGGTACATTCATTTACCCACCTTCCTCTTTCTGAGCTTCTCTGGAGTTCTGTGCTTCCTTTTTCCCT
TATCTTTATACTGTAATTTTTAACTTTCAGGGCGCGCCTCTAGAGGATCCCCGGGATTGGCCAAAGGACC
CAAAGGTATGTTTCGAATGATACTAACATAACATAGAACATTTTCAGGAGGACCCTTGGCTAGCGTCGAC
GGTACCGGTAGAAAAATCCAGTGTGGTGGAATTCTGCAGATATCAACAAGTTTGTACAAAAAAGCTGAAC
GAGAAACGTAAAATGATATAAATATCAATATATTAAATTAGATTTTGCATAAAAAACAGACTACATAATA
CTGTAAAACACAACATATCCAGTCACTATGGCGGCCGCATTAGGCACCCCAGGCTTTACACTTTATGCTT
CCGGCTCGTATAATGTGTGGATTTTGAGTTAGGATCCGGCGAGATTTTCAGGAGCTAAGGAAGCTAAAAT
GGAGAAAAAAATCACTGGATATACCACCGTTGATATATCCCAATGGCATCGTAAAGAACATTTTGAGGCA
TTTCAGTCAGTTGCTCAATGTACCTATAACCAGACCGTTCAGCTGGATATTACGGCCTTTTTAAAGACCG
TAAAGAAAAATAAGCACAAGTTTTATCCGGCCTTTATTCACATTCTTGCCCGCCTGATGAATGCTCATCC
GGAATTCCGTATGGCAATGAAAGACGGTGAGCTGGTGATATGGGATAGTGTTCACCCTTGTTACACCGTT
TTCCATGAGCAAACTGAAACGTTTTCATCGCTCTGGAGTGAATACCACGACGATTTCCGGCAGTTTCTAC
ACATATATTCGCAAGATGTGGCGTGTTACGGTGAAAACCTGGCCTATTTCCCTAAAGGGTTTATTGAGAA
TATGTTTTTCGTCTCAGCCAATCCCTGGGTGAGTTTCACCAGTTTTGATTTAAACGTGGCCAATATGGAC
AACTTCTTCGCCCCCGTTTTCACCATGGGCAAATATTATACGCAAGGCGACAAGGTGCTGATGCCGCTGG
CGATTCAGGTTCATCATGCCGTCTGTGATGGCTTCCATGTCGGCAGAATGCTTAATGAATTACAACAGTA
CTGCGATGAGTGGCAGGGCGGGGCGTAAAGATCTGGATCCGGCTTACTAAAAGCCAGATAACAGTATGCG
TATTTGCGCGCTGATTTTTGCGGTATAAGAATATATACTGATATGTATACCCGAAGTATGTCAAAAAGAG
GTGTGCTATGAAGCAGCGTATTACAGTGACAGTTGACAGCGACAGCTATCAGTTGCTCAAGGCATATATG
ATGTCAATATCTCCGGTCTGGTAAGCACAACCATGCAGAATGAAGCCCGTCGTCTGCGTGCCGAACGCTG
GAAAGCGGAAAATCAGGAAGGGATGGCTGAGGTCGCCCGGTTTATTGAAATGAACGGCTCTTTTGCTGAC
GAGAACAGGGACTGGTGAAATGCAGTTTAAGGTTTACACCTATAAAAGAGAGAGCCGTTATCGTCTGTTT
GTGGATGTACAGAGTGATATTATTGACACGCCCGGGCGACGGATGGTGATCCCCCTGGCCAGTGCACGTC
TGCTGTCAGATAAAGTCTCCCGTGAACTTTACCCGGTGGTGCATATCGGGGATGAAAGCTGGCGCATGAT
GACCACCGATATGGCCAGTGTGCCGGTCTCCGTTATCGGGGAAGAAGTGGCTGATCTCAGCCACCGCGAA
AATGACATCAAAAACGCCATTAACCTGATGTTCTGGGGAATATAAATGTCAGGCTCCCTTATACACAGCC
AGTCTGCAGGTCGACCATAGTGACTGGATATGTTGTGTTTTACAGTATTATGTAGTCTGTTTTTTATGCA
AAATCTAATTTAATATATTGATATTTATATCATTTTACGTTTCTCGTTCAGCTTTCTTGTACAAAGTGGT
TGATATCCAGCACAGTGGCGGCCGCTCGACATTCGTAGAATTCCAACTGAGCGCCGGTCGCTACCATTAC
CAACTTGTCTGGTGTCAAAAATAATAGGGGCCGCTGTCATCAGAGTAAGTTTAAACTGAGTTCTACTAAC
TAACGAGTAATATTTAAATTTTCAGCATCTCGCGCCCGTGCCTCTGACTTCTAAGTCCAATTACTCTTCA
ACATCCCTACATGCTCTTTCTCCCTGTGCTCCCACCCCCTATTTTTGTTATTATCAAAAAACTTCTCTTA
ATTTCTTTGTTTTTTAGCTTCTTTTAAGTCACCTCTAACAATGAAATTGTGTAGATTCAAAAATAGAATT
AATTCGTAATAAAAAGTCGAAAAAAATTGTGCTCCCTCCCCCCATTAATAATAATTCTATCCCAAAATCT
ACACAATGTTCTGTGTACACTTCTTATGTTTTTTACTTCTGATAAATTTTTTTGAAACATCATAGAAAAA
ACCGCACACAAAATACCTTATCATATGTTACGTTTCAGTTTATGACCGCAATTTTTATTTCTTCGCACGT
CTGGGCCTCTCATGACGTCAAATCATGCTCATCGTGAAAAAGTTTTGGAGTATTTTTGGAATTTTTCAAT
CAAGTGAAAGTTTATGAAATTAATTTTCCTGCTTTTGCTTTTTGGGGGTTTCCCCTATTGTTTGTCAAGA
GTTTCGAGGACGGCGTTTTTCTTGCTAAAATCACAAGTATTGATGAGCACGATGCAAGAAAGATCGGAAG
AAGGTTTGGGTTTGAGGCTCAGTGGAAGGTGAGTAGAAGTTGATAATTTGAAAGTGGAGTAGTGTCTATG
GGGTTTTTGCCTTAAATGACAGAATACATTCCCAATATACCAAACATAACTGTTTCCTACTAGTCGGCCG
TACGGGCCCTTTCGTCTCGCGCGTTTCGGTGATGACGGTGAAAACCTCTGACACATGCAGCTCCCGGAGA
CGGTCACAGCTTGTCTGTAAGCGGATGCCGGGAGCAGACAAGCCCGTCAGGGCGCGTCAGCGGGTGTTGG
CGGGTGTCGGGGCTGGCTTAACTATGCGGCATCAGAGCAGATTGTACTGAGAGTGCACCATATGCGGTGT
GAAATACCGCACAGATGCGTAAGGAGAAAATACCGCATCAGGCGGCCTTAATTAATCTAGTGAGTCGTAT
TATAAGTGCAAGTAAGATCAGTGTTTGTTTCGATATCAGTCTGTTTCGTAACGGTCTTCTGTATAACTAC
AAAAAAGAATAAAAAACCGTATCACAACTGAGAAAAAAGACAAAACTTATTGAACAGTGTTCCTTTCAAA
AAATTATTTTGTAAAAAATCGAGTTTTTCTCCAAAATAACGCACGCAATCAAAAACAAGAAAACTAACGT
GTTCTCCTGGGCGTGGAACTCCTTATCAAGATTACCATTATTGTCTGTCAGAATTGATATTTCAATTATT
TCATATCTAGACAAACCCGGGTGTCTTGCATTTATTAGTACTGTGAGTTTACATACAAACGAGGCTTACT
CAGATAACATAGAGTCACCTCTAATTAGCAAAAACCCATTTCTAATTAGCTATTTCGACCAGTTCTAAAG
TCACCGTAATTAGAAATGGTTTTTGTAGCTTTTCTAATTAGAAATGACCCCGAGATAAGTGAAATATGGC
ATTTTCTGGGTTTTCTAGTAAGAAATGATCCCGCACGTAGTGATTCCGCGTTACAAGCCAAATTCAAATT
AAAAAAGTATATTACACAATTCAAGTTACATTATTTTCAGGAAACAATGGCGAAGAGCAAAGCAGAGATT
CAAAAGGAGGAAAGAGACAACAGATATGAACGAAGACTTCTTGAAAAGAGAAAGAGACATGAGGTGAGTA
ACCATGATAATAAATAATCAAGTAAGGGCTATAGATTTATAAATTCTGGAGTTAACAGTTTCGAAAAAAA
GTAGTTTTCATATGTGCGAAGGAATATCAAAAATAGGGGAATAGCCTAAACGAGTGAGAAAATTAAATGT
TTGTTATTTTTTCAAAAATGTCTGCAGGGCCGTTATCCTTTCAAATGCACTCTATCAAACATAGATCATA
TCCATCATATCTTATCCAGAATTTATATCATATCCAAGATTGAGAGCGTTTCAAGGAAAATCTCAAACAA
CCATACAATTTTGTAGATCGACAACAAGGCCTCCACTTCTTCATCGATGGCCTCTGCAGCACCTGCACCA
CCAAGTTTGTATTTTTCATATTAATATAAAGTGAGCCACGCATAGTCGTTTTTAGGATTTTTGCCAGATC
GATGTCGCGCAAACAGACTGTTTTTTTTTCTTTGAAAGCCGTGCGTGACATGGGCCACGGATTGTAACGC
CGCGCTGGATGGATAAAAATTTATTCAGTTTTTTAGCCTTTACAAAATATGGTTCGACTACTTTCTTTAT
TTTTACATTTTTATAGGTGCTCATTGAGCTGAGATATTTTGGGTATAATCGGAAAATCGCTGATTTTGGT
CATTTTTCTGCACTAAAGATTACACAAAAAGTTCAGTATTTAGATTCATTGTTGAAAATTGGGGATGATC
TACAGATACATATCGCCGTGTTCAAAAACACACGTGCTGGCGTTACCCAACTTAATCGCCTTGCAGCACA
TCCCCCTTTCGCCAGCTGGCGTAATAGCGAAGAGGCCCGCACCGATCGCCCTTCCCAACAGTTGCGCAGC
CTGAATGGCGAATGGCGCCTGATGCGGTATTTTCTCCTTACGCATCTGTGCGGTATTTCACACCGCATAT
GGTGCACTCTCAGTACAATCTGCTCTGATGCCGCATAGTTAAGCCAGCCCCGACACCCGCCAACACCCGC
TGACGCGCCCTGACGGGCTTGTCTGCTCCCGGCATCCGCTTACAGACAAGCTGTGACCGTCTCCGGGAGC
TGCATGTGTCAGAGGTTTTCACCGTCATCACCGAAACGCGCGAGACGAAAGGGCCTCGTGATACGCCTAT
TTTTATAGGTTAATGTCATGATAATAATGGTTTCTTAGACGTCAGGTGGCACTTTTCGGGGAAATGTGCG
CGGAACCCCTATTTGTTTATTTTTCTAAATACATTCAAATATGTATCCGCTCATGAGACAATAACCCTGA
TAAATGCTTCAATAATATTGAAAAAGGAAGAGTATGAGTATTCAACATTTCCGTGTCGCCCTTATTCCCT
TTTTTGCGGCATTTTGCCTTCCTGTTTTTGCTCACCCAGAAACGCTGGTGAAAGTAAAAGATGCTGAAGA
TCAGTTGGGTGCACGAGTGGGTTACATCGAACTGGATCTCAACAGCGGTAAGATCCTTGAGAGTTTTCGC
CCCGAAGAACGTTTTCCAATGATGAGCACTTTTAAAGTTCTGCTATGTGGCGCGGTATTATCCCGTATTG
ACGCCGGGCAAGAGCAACTCGGTCGCCGCATACACTATTCTCAGAATGACTTGGTTGAGTACTCACCAGT
CACAGAAAAGCATCTTACGGATGGCATGACAGTAAGAGAATTATGCAGTGCTGCCATAACCATGAGTGAT
AACACTGCGGCCAACTTACTTCTGACAACGATCGGAGGACCGAAGGAGCTAACCGCTTTTTTGCACAACA
TGGGGGATCATGTAACTCGCCTTGATCGTTGGGAACCGGAGCTGAATGAAGCCATACCAAACGACGAGCG
TGACACCACGATGCCTGTAGCAATGGCAACAACGTTGCGCAAACTATTAACTGGCGAACTACTTACTCTA
GCTTCCCGGCAACAATTAATAGACTGGATGGAGGCGGATAAAGTTGCAGGACCACTTCTGCGCTCGGCCC
TTCCGGCTGGCTGGTTTATTGCTGATAAATCTGGAGCCGGTGAGCGTGGGTCTCGCGGTATCATTGCAGC
ACTGGGGCCAGATGGTAAGCCCTCCCGTATCGTAGTTATCTACACGACGGGGAGTCAGGCAACTATGGAT
GAACGAAATAGACAGATCGCTGAGATAGGTGCCTCACTGATTAAGCATTGGTAACTGTCAGACCAAGTTT
ACTCATATATACTTTAGATTGATTTAAAACTTCATTTTTAATTTAAAAGGATCTAGGTGAAGATCCTTTT
TGATAATCTCATGACCAAAATCCCTTAACGTGAGTTTTCGTTCCACTGAGCGTCAGACCCCGTAGAAAAG
ATCAAAGGATCTTCTTGAGATCCTTTTTTTCTGCGCGTAATCTGCTGCTTGCAAACAAAAAAACCACCGC
TACCAGCGGTGGTTTGTTTGCCGGATCAAGAGCTACCAACTCTTTTTCCGAAGGTAACTGGCTTCAGCAG
AGCGCAGATACCAAATACTGTCCTTCTAGTGTAGCCGTAGTTAGGCCACCACTTCAAGAACTCTGTAGCA
CCGCCTACATACCTCGCTCTGCTAATCCTGTTACCAGTGGCTGCTGCCAGTGGCGATAAGTCGTGTCTTA
CCGGGTTGGACTCAAGACGATAGTTACCGGATAAGGCGCAGCGGTCGGGCTGAACGGGGGGTTCGTGCAC
ACAGCCCAGCTTGGAGCGAACGACCTACACCGAACTGAGATACCTACAGCGTGAGCTATGAGAAAGCGCC
ACGCTTCCCGAAGGGAGAAAGGCGGACAGGTATCCGGTAAGCGGCAGGGTCGGAACAGGAGAGCGCACGA
GGGAGCTTCCAGGGGGAAACGCCTGGTATCTTTATAGTCCTGTCGGGTTTCGCCACCTCTGACTTGAGCG
TCGATTTTTGTGATGCTCGTCAGGGGGGCGGAGCCTATGGAAAAACGCCAGCAACGCGGCCTTTTTACGG
TTCCTGGTCTTTTGCTGGCCTTTTGCTCACATGTTCTTTCCTGCGTTATCCCCTGATTCTGTGGATAACC
GTATTACCGCCTTTGAGTGAGCTGATACCAGCGGATAACAATTTCACA
Features (pLannotate 1.2.2; 20 found; start..end, strand, type, name):
   1114..1329    -  CDS            GSLG1_CAEEL (fragment): Experimental evidence at protein level: Swiss-Prot protein existence level 1. From Caenorhabditis elegans.
   2203..2220    -  misc_feature   P element 5' end (fragment): No description available
   2331..3173    +  CDS            unc-119: UN119_CAEEL - Experimental evidence at protein level: Swiss-Prot protein existence level 1. Myristoyl-binding protein that acts as a cargo adapter: specifically binds the myristoyl moiety of a subset of N-terminally myristoylated proteins and is required for their localization. Plays a key role in ciliary membrane localization of proteins. Required for the establishment or function of the nervous system. From Caenorhabditis elegans.
   3958..3975    -  misc_feature   MCS (fragment): pUC18/19 multiple cloning site
   4106..4230    +  protein_bind   attR1: mutant version of attR; recombination site for the Gateway® LR reaction LR Clonase™
   4255..4285    +  promoter       lac UV5 promoter: E. coli lac promoter with an "up" mutation
   4310..4338    +  promoter       cat promoter (fragment): promoter of the E. coli cat gene encoding chloramphenicol acetyltransferase
   4339..4998    +  CDS            CmR: chloramphenicol acetyltransferase; cat; confers resistance to chloramphenicol
   5177..5335    +  CDS            ccdA (fragment): CCDA_ECO57 - Also known as H, letA. Experimental evidence at protein level: Swiss-Prot protein existence level 1. Antitoxin component of a type II toxin-antitoxin (TA) system which inhibits the post-segregational killing (PSK) of plasmid-free cells, also referred to as a plasmid addiction system. Binds to and blocks the activity of CcdB; will also remove bound CcdB protein from the CcdB-GyrA complex by forming a CcdA-CcdB complex, a process termed rejuvenation. Functions as a transcriptional corepressor for the ccdAB operon, repression also requires CcdB (By similarity). From Escherichia coli
   5340..5642    +  CDS            ccdB: CCDB_ECOLI - Also known as G, letB, letD. Experimental evidence at protein level: Swiss-Prot protein existence level 1. Toxic component of a type II toxin-antitoxin (TA) system, functioning in plasmid maintainence. Responsible for the post- segregational killing (PSK) of plasmid-free cells, also referred to as a plasmid addiction system. Half-life of over 2 hours. Cell killing by CcdB is accompanied by filamentation, defects in chromosome and plasmid segregation, defects in cell division, formation of anucleate cells, decreased DNA synthesis and plasmid loss. Interferes with the activity of DN
   5686..5810    -  protein_bind   attR2: mutant version of attR; recombination site for the Gateway® LR reaction LR Clonase™
   6513..6608    +  CDS            aex-5 (fragment): AEX5_CAEEL - Also known as kpc-3 From Caenorhabditis elegans.
   6736..6771    +  CDS            rop (fragment): Rop protein, which maintains plasmids at low copy number; rop
   6873..6972    +  misc_feature   bom (fragment): basis of mobility region from pBR322
   8437..8552    +  CDS            lacZα (fragment): LacZα fragment of β-galactosidase; lacZ fragment
   8558..8657    -  misc_feature   bom (fragment): basis of mobility region from pBR322
   8759..8794    -  CDS            rop (fragment): Rop protein, which maintains plasmids at low copy number; rop
   8889..8993    +  promoter       AmpR promoter: bla
   8994..9854    +  CDS            AmpR: β-lactamase; bla; confers resistance to ampicillin, carbenicillin, and related antibiotics
  10025..10613   +  rep_origin     ori: high-copy-number ColE1/pMB1/pBR322/pUC origin of replication
