[The description below was written by a language model from this plasmid's Addgene catalogue record and pLannotate feature annotations shown in this document.]
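Description:
pGM34DEST is a 10,758 bp Gateway destination vector for expression in Caenorhabditis elegans, built on a pUC13T-type backbone by Gibson assembly. It replicates in E. coli from a high-copy ColE1/pUC origin and carries an ampicillin resistance gene (bla) with its own promoter. A second marker, chloramphenicol acetyltransferase, lies inside the Gateway cassette. Because that cassette also encodes the CcdB gyrase toxin, the unrecombined plasmid must be maintained in a ccdB-tolerant strain. For worm transgenesis, the backbone was modified with an unc-119(+) rescue cassette, which restores normal movement to unc-119 mutant animals and so marks transformants.

According to the catalogue entry, the functional payload is five copies of the QUAS response element followed by the delta pes-10 minimal promoter. Neither element was detected by the automated annotation, so their exact positions are not recorded, though they presumably lie upstream of the Gateway cassette. That cassette of about 1.7 kb is flanked by attR1 and attR2 and contains CmR, a ccdA fragment and ccdB. An LR recombination with an entry clone replaces the cassette with a gene of interest, and loss of ccdB counterselects against non-recombinant plasmids. The inserted gene is then controlled by QUAS sites, which are bound by the QF transcriptional activator of the Q system, while the minimal promoter gives little expression on its own. The associated work describes a tool for inducible gene expression in C. elegans, in which this plasmid serves as the responder-side vector.

The feature table also reports short fragments of C. elegans genes (GSLG1, aex-5) and of rop, bom and lacZα. These probably reflect flanking genomic or backbone remnants, and the record does not explain their role. No 3′ UTR is annotated.
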