Addgene plasmid #74756: pGM34DEST
Purpose: Encodes for the 5X repeat of the QUAS response element, followed by the delta pes-10 minimal promoter
Depositing lab: Jordan Ward & Keith Yamamoto. Depositing organization: University of California, San Francisco (UCSF). Publication: A New Tool for Inducible Gene Expression in Caenorhabditis elegans. Monsalve GC, Yamamoto KR, Ward JD. Genetics. 2019 Feb;211(2):419-430. doi: 10.1534/genetics.118.301705. Epub 2018 Nov 30. PubMed 30504365.
Backbone
  Vector backbone: pUC13T DNA
  Total vector size (bp): 10758
  Modifications to backbone: unc-119(+) rescue cassette
  Vector type: Worm Expression
  Selectable markers: unc-119(+) rescue cassette
Growth in bacteria
  Bacterial resistance: Chloramphenicol and Ampicillin, 25 & 100 μg/mL
  Growth temperature: 37°C
  Growth strain: ccdB Survival
  Copy number: High Copy
Gene/Insert
  Gene/Insert name: Gateway cassette
  Insert size (bp): 1703
  Cloning method: Gibson Cloning
  Sequencing primers: 5′ GAGAATGTCTAGAACTAGGCC
Resource information
  A portion of this plasmid was derived from a plasmid made by: Kang Shen Laboratory, Stanford University
Terms and licenses: Academic/Nonprofit Terms; Industry Terms: Not Available to Industry
Depositor comments: bioRxiv doi.org/10.1101/445833
How to cite: pGM34DEST was a gift from Jordan Ward & Keith Yamamoto (Addgene plasmid # 74756 ; http://n2t.net/addgene:74756 ; RRID:Addgene_74756)
