>Addgene plasmid #74756 | pGM34DEST | addgene partial sequence | sequence record 142409 | wUnc-54-3UTR-R 5'-ccgtcctcgaaactcttgac-3'
CAGGAAAATTAATTTCATAAACTTTCACTTGATTGAAAAATTCCAAAAATACTCCAAAACTTTTTCACGA
TGAGCATGATTTGACGTCATGAGAGGCCCAGACGTGCGAAGAAATAAAAATTGCGGTCATAAACTGAAAC
GTAACATATGATAAGGTATTTTGTGTGCGGTTTTTTCTATGATGTTTCAAAAAAATTTATCAGAAGTAAA
AAACATAAGAAGTGTACACAGAACATTGTGTAGATTTTGGGATAGAATTATTATTAATGGGGGGAGGGAG
CACAATTTTTTTCGACTTTTTATTACGAATTAATTCTATTTTTGAATCTACACAATTTCATTGTTAGAGG
TGACTTAAAAGAAGCTAAAAAACAAAGAAATTAAGAGAAGTTTTTTGATAATAACAAAAATAGGGGGTGG
GAGCACAGGGAGAAAGAGCATGTAGGGATGTTGAAGAGTAATTGGACTTAGAAGTCAGAGGCACGGGCGC
GAGATGCTGAAAATTTAAATATTACTCGTTAGTTAGTAGAACTCAGTTTAAACTTACTCTGATGACAGCG
GCCCCTATTATTTTTGACACCAGACAAGTTGGTAATGGTAGCGACCGGCGCTCAGTTGGAATTCTACGAA
TGTCGAGCGGCCGCCACTGTGCTGGATATCAACCACTTTGTACAAGAAAGCTGAACGAGAAACGTAAAAT
GATATAAATATCAATATATTAAATTAGATTTTGCATAAAAAACAGACTACATAATACTGTAAAACACAAC
ATATCCAGTCACTATGGTCGACCTGCAGACTGGCTGTGTATAAGGGAGCCTGACATTTATATTCCCCAGA
ACATCAGGTTAATGGCGTTTTTGATGTCATTTTCGCGGTGGC
