>Addgene plasmid #74756 | pGM34DEST | addgene partial sequence | sequence record 142413 | CAT-R 5'-GCAACTGACTGAAATGCCTC-3'
GGTATATCCAGTGATTTTTTTCTCCATTTTAGCTTCCTTAGCTCCTGAAAATCTCGACGGATCCTAACTC
AAAATCCACACATTATACGAGCCGGAAGCATAAAGTGTAAAGCCTGGGGTGCCTAATGCGGCCGCCATAG
TGACTGGATATGTTGTGTTTTACAGTATTATGTAGTCTGTTTTTTATGCAAAATCTAATTTAATATATTG
ATATTTATATCATTTTACGTTTCTCGTTCAGCTTTTTTGTACAAACTTGTTGATATCTGCAGAATTCCAC
CACACTGGATTTTTCTACCGGTACCGTCGACGCTAGCCAAGGGTCCTCCTGAAAATGTTCTATGTTATGT
TAGTATCATTCGAAACATACCTTTGGGTCCTTTGGCCAATCCCGGGGATCCTCTAGAGGCGCGCCCTGAA
AGTTAAAAATTACAGTATAAAGATAAGGGAAAAAGGAAGCACAGAACTCCAGAGAAGCTCAGAAAGAGGA
AGGTGGGTAAATGAATGTACCAATGAATGAATGAATGATGATATACCAAAACCTATAGGACCTATCGCTC
CGCCCCCTACAACGCTCGTAATTTGCAAAAAATCGATCCTGCAGGGATATCAAGCTTAAGGATAAGCGAT
TACCCGAGGATAAGCGATTACCCGAGCGGATAAGCGATTACCCGTGAGGATAATTGTTTATCCGAGGATA
AGCGATTACCCGGATCCGCATGCCCTAGTGGGCAGATCTTCGAATGCATCGCGCGCACCGTACGTCTCGA
GGAATTCCTGCAGGATATCTGGATCCACGAAGCTTCCCATGGTGACGTCACCGGTTCTAGATACCTAGGT
GAGCTCTGGTACCCTCTAGTCAAGGCCTTAAGTGAGTCGTATTACGTAGCCCGGGCCTAGTTCTAGACAT
TCTCTAATGAAAAAATCTTTCAGTTGAAATTGAAAATGAGTTAAAGTTGGAGTTTTTATTGAAAACAGAT
TTCCGTGTGATTAGTGTTTTTAGC
